>Addgene plasmid #237684 | pUC19_msfGFP-FUS-repair-tempate | addgene full sequence | sequence record 471688 | Addgene NGS Result
GAGATACCTACAGCGTGAGCTATGAGAAAGCGCCACGCTTCCCGAAGGGAGAAAGGCGGACAGGTATCCG
GTAAGCGGCAGGGTCGGAACAGGAGAGCGCACGAGGGAGCTTCCAGGGGGAAACGCCTGGTATCTTTATA
GTCCTGTCGGGTTTCGCCACCTCTGACTTGAGCGTCGATTTTTGTGATGCTCGTCAGGGGGGCGGAGCCT
ATGGAAAAACGCCAGCAACGCGGCCTTTTTACGGTTCCTGGCCTTTTGCTGGCCTTTTGCTCACATGTTC
TTTCCTGCGTTATCCCCTGATTCTGTGGATAACCGTATTACCGCCTTTGAGTGAGCTGATACCGCTCGCC
GCAGCCGAACGACCGAGCGCAGCGAGTCAGTGAGCGAGGAAGCGGAAGAGCGCCCAATACGCAAACCGCC
TCTCCCCGCGCGTTGGCCGATTCATTAATGCAGCTGGCACGACAGGTTTCCCGACTGGAAAGCGGGCAGT
GAGCGCAACGCAATTAATGTGAGTTAGCTCACTCATTAGGCACCCCAGGCTTTACACTTTATGCTTCCGG
CTCGTATGTTGTGTGGAATTGTGAGCGGATAACAATTTCACACAGGAAACAGCTATGACCATGATTACGC
CAAGCTTGCATGCCTGCAGGTTTTATTTCTGGGATCGCCCTGGTAGGGCTTCAGAAAAATAAAAAGGAGG
TCCCTGAGAAAAGGCTGGGTACCGTACATCTGAGGTCAACCCTCTCTGGTCCCAAGGATGGCCTGGGCTG
TTCCGCCCCGTGGCTCCCCAGGGGCAAAGCCATGAGGATCCGGGTGAGAGCCCAGTGCTGGACGAGCCCG
GGGCCCAGGGGTCCCGGCCGAAATCCCTGCTGTCTTTCAGGTCAAACGTCATAATCCCCGAACCCCAGAA
AGGCCGAAAGGCAAGGCAACCCTGAAAGACGACGAAGTCAACCTCAGGGCGCAGGAGAGGGAGGGCCAGT
GTGCTGCCGACGAGGGAGGCTGGAGCCGCGGGGACGAGGCGCCCCATACAGCGGCAAGAGGGTGGAGGGC
AGGAGCTCGCCATCCTGGGTGAAAGCGGGGCCCAGCGAAGGGGCCCGGCCACAGGAATCTCGGTTCCACC
CCGCTACTCCCGGCTGTGACTCCAGTTTCGTCCCCAGCCGCCGGGACCGCCCCCTCGCCCCGCCCCCAGC
GGGCACTCAGGCCGTACCACTGTGCCTTCATGGGGGTGGAGATAGATCGTGGGCTAGTCCTGCCGAGGAG
AGAGGGGTTCTTCCTCAAAAAATATGATTATGTATAGTATTCGCATGATTCTAGTTAACTTGTTTCCCTT
CTGCCTGCTCGGACCCTCTACCTGCCCTACGAAGGGGGCGGAGTGCGTTCCTGCCTCCCCCTGCTCTTCC
GCGTTTGGTGCGCGCCTGCGCGGTGCGTAGGCGGCGGAGCGTACTTAAGCTTCGACGCAGGAGGCGGGGC
TGCTCAGTCCTCCAGGCGTCGGTACTCAGCGGTGTTGGAACTTCGTTGCTTGCTTGCCTGTGCGCGCGTG
CGCGGACATGGTGAGCAAGGGCGAGGAGCTGTTCACCGGGGTGGTGCCCATCCTGGTCGAGCTGGACGGC
GACGTAAACGGCCACAAGTTCAGCGTGCGCGGCGAGGGCGAGGGCGATGCCACCAACGGCAAGCTGACCC
TGAAGTTCATCTGCACCACCGGCAAGCTGCCCGTGCCCTGGCCCACCCTCGTGACCACCCTGACCTACGG
CGTGCAGTGCTTCAGCCGCTACCCCGACCACATGAAGCAGCACGACTTCTTCAAGTCCGCCATGCCCGAA
GGCTACGTCCAGGAGCGCACCATCTCCTTCAAGGACGACGGCACCTACAAGACCCGCGCCGAGGTGAAGT
TCGAGGGCGACACCCTGGTGAACCGCATCGAGCTGAAGGGCATCGACTTCAAGGAGGACGGCAACATCCT
GGGGCACAAGCTGGAGTACAACTTCAACAGCCACAACGTCTATATCACGGCCGACAAGCAGAAGAACGGC
ATCAAGGCGAACTTCAAGATCCGCCACAACGTCGAGGACGGCAGCGTGCAGCTCGCCGACCACTACCAGC
AGAACACCCCCATCGGCGACGGCCCCGTGCTGCTGCCCGACAACCACTACCTGAGCACCCAGTCCAAGCT
GAGCAAAGACCCCAACGAGAAGCGCGATCACATGGTCCTGCTGGAGTTCGTGACCGCCGCCGGGATCACT
CTCGGCATGGACGAGCTGTACAAAGGAGGAGGCGGATCCGGAGGCGGAGGATCCGCCTCAAACGGTAGGT
AAGGGCGCGAGGCGACAGCGGCGGCGCACCCGGCCGAGGCCTCCCAGCTGGGCTTTTCGTTTTCAGTGGG
ACCGGGGCGGCGATCCCGTGTGGGATTTTTTGGCGCCCCTGTGGCGGGAAGCCGCGGAGAAGAGTAACTG
GAGGAGGCTGGTGTCGCCATTTTGTTTCGCTCCTCTGGCCCTCGCGCGCGGGGCGGGAAGTCTTTTCTTT
GCAGTCCGTTTGCTTGGGGTGGGCGTTGGGAGGGACGCTTCTTAGGGGTTTGAAGCGTCAGGTGAGGGTG
GAAAACGCCCATTCTCCGTGGCCTCGCCTCCCCCAACTCCCGGCCCCGCGCTCGAGCCCGCTTTGTCGCA
GTGCTGCATCCGGGCACTCGCGGCGCGCACGCGCTCTGCGGGCCCCTCCCCCTTCGCGGCGCGGGTACCC
CTTCCCCGCCTCGTGTTGGTTCAGCTTTCTGTCGCGAGACCCTTCGCGGAAGACTCGGCGGCGCGCGTCC
GGTGTGAGCCTTGTCCCTCAGTGGTCCTTCGCGAATGGGCGGGATCGCTCCGTTCCCGCCTGGGTTGCCA
CGCGGCTGGGGGCGGAGGCTCGGGGTACCGAGCTCGAATTCACTGGCCGTCGTTTTACAACGTCGTGACT
GGGAAAACCCTGGCGTTACCCAACTTAATCGCCTTGCAGCACATCCCCCTTTCGCCAGCTGGCGTAATAG
CGAAGAGGCCCGCACCGATCGCCCTTCCCAACAGTTGCGCAGCCTGAATGGCGAATGGCGCCTGATGCGG
TATTTTCTCCTTACGCATCTGTGCGGTATTTCACACCGCATATGGTGCACTCTCAGTACAATCTGCTCTG
ATGCCGCATAGTTAAGCCAGCCCCGACACCCGCCAACACCCGCTGACGCGCCCTGACGGGCTTGTCTGCT
CCCGGCATCCGCTTACAGACAAGCTGTGACCGTCTCCGGGAGCTGCATGTGTCAGAGGTTTTCACCGTCA
TCACCGAAACGCGCGAGACGAAAGGGCCTCGTGATACGCCTATTTTTATAGGTTAATGTCATGATAATAA
TGGTTTCTTAGACGTCAGGTGGCACTTTTCGGGGAAATGTGCGCGGAACCCCTATTTGTTTATTTTTCTA
AATACATTCAAATATGTATCCGCTCATGAGACAATAACCCTGATAAATGCTTCAATAATATTGAAAAAGG
AAGAGTATGAGTATTCAACATTTCCGTGTCGCCCTTATTCCCTTTTTTGCGGCATTTTGCCTTCCTGTTT
TTGCTCACCCAGAAACGCTGGTGAAAGTAAAAGATGCTGAAGATCAGTTGGGTGCACGAGTGGGTTACAT
CGAACTGGATCTCAACAGCGGTAAGATCCTTGAGAGTTTTCGCCCCGAAGAACGTTTTCCAATGATGAGC
ACTTTTAAAGTTCTGCTATGTGGCGCGGTATTATCCCGTATTGACGCCGGGCAAGAGCAACTCGGTCGCC
GCATACACTATTCTCAGAATGACTTGGTTGAGTACTCACCAGTCACAGAAAAGCATCTTACGGATGGCAT
GACAGTAAGAGAATTATGCAGTGCTGCCATAACCATGAGTGATAACACTGCGGCCAACTTACTTCTGACA
ACGATCGGAGGACCGAAGGAGCTAACCGCTTTTTTGCACAACATGGGGGATCATGTAACTCGCCTTGATC
GTTGGGAACCGGAGCTGAATGAAGCCATACCAAACGACGAGCGTGACACCACGATGCCTGTAGCAATGGC
AACAACGTTGCGCAAACTATTAACTGGCGAACTACTTACTCTAGCTTCCCGGCAACAATTAATAGACTGG
ATGGAGGCGGATAAAGTTGCAGGACCACTTCTGCGCTCGGCCCTTCCGGCTGGCTGGTTTATTGCTGATA
AATCTGGAGCCGGTGAGCGTGGGTCTCGCGGTATCATTGCAGCACTGGGGCCAGATGGTAAGCCCTCCCG
TATCGTAGTTATCTACACGACGGGGAGTCAGGCAACTATGGATGAACGAAATAGACAGATCGCTGAGATA
GGTGCCTCACTGATTAAGCATTGGTAACTGTCAGACCAAGTTTACTCATATATACTTTAGATTGATTTAA
AACTTCATTTTTAATTTAAAAGGATCTAGGTGAAGATCCTTTTTGATAATCTCATGACCAAAATCCCTTA
ACGTGAGTTTTCGTTCCACTGAGCGTCAGACCCCGTAGAAAAGATCAAAGGATCTTCTTGAGATCCTTTT
TTTCTGCGCGTAATCTGCTGCTTGCAAACAAAAAAACCACCGCTACCAGCGGTGGTTTGTTTGCCGGATC
AAGAGCTACCAACTCTTTTTCCGAAGGTAACTGGCTTCAGCAGAGCGCAGATACCAAATACTGTTCTTCT
AGTGTAGCCGTAGTTAGGCCACCACTTCAAGAACTCTGTAGCACCGCCTACATACCTCGCTCTGCTAATC
CTGTTACCAGTGGCTGCTGCCAGTGGCGATAAGTCGTGTCTTACCGGGTTGGACTCAAGACGATAGTTAC
CGGATAAGGCGCAGCGGTCGGGCTGAACGGGGGGTTCGTGCACACAGCCCAGCTTGGAGCGAACGACCTA
CACCGAACT
Features (pLannotate 1.2.2; 13 found; start..end, strand, type, name):
    400..492     +  CDS            lacI (fragment): lac repressor; lacI; The lac repressor binds to the lac operator to inhibit transcription in E. coli. This inhibition can be relieved by adding lactose or isopropyl-β-D-thiogalactopyranoside (IPTG).
    505..526     +  protein_bind   CAP binding site: CAP binding activates transcription in the presence of cAMP. E. coli catabolite activator protein
    541..571     +  promoter       lac promoter: promoter for the E. coli lac operon
    579..595     +  protein_bind   lac operator: The lac repressor binds to the lac operator to inhibit transcription in E. coli. This inhibition can be relieved by adding lactose or isopropyl-β-D-thiogalactopyranoside (IPTG). lac repressor encoded by lacI
    632..651     -  misc_feature   MCS (fragment): pUC18/19 multiple cloning site
   1171..1187    -  promoter       chicken β-actin promoter (fragment): contains a 21-bp deletion relative to the standard chicken β-actin promoter
   1548..2263    +  CDS            SiriusGFP (fragment): enhanced GFP (EGFP) derivative that exhibits robust folding and enhanced photostability (Zhong et al., 2019) mammalian codon-optimized
   2908..3065    +  CDS            lacZα (fragment): LacZα fragment of β-galactosidase; lacZ fragment
   3071..3170    -  misc_feature   bom (fragment): basis of mobility region from pBR322
   3272..3307    -  CDS            rop (fragment): Rop protein, which maintains plasmids at low copy number; rop
   3402..3506    +  promoter       AmpR promoter: bla
   3507..4367    +  CDS            AmpR: β-lactamase; bla; confers resistance to ampicillin, carbenicillin, and related antibiotics
   4538..217     +  rep_origin     ori (across the origin): high-copy-number ColE1/pMB1/pBR322/pUC origin of replication
