[The description below was written by a language model from this plasmid's Addgene catalogue record and pLannotate feature annotations shown in this document.]
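Description:
pUC19_msfGFP-FUS-repair-tempate is a homology-directed repair donor plasmid built on the pUC19 cloning backbone and catalogued as a CRISPR vector. Its stated purpose is to knock the monomeric superfolder GFP (msfGFP) coding sequence into the endogenous human FUS locus, with the tag placed at the N terminus of FUS. The 4,909-nt plasmid is maintained in E. coli at high copy through the ColE1/pUC origin and is selected with ampicillin through the β-lactamase (AmpR) gene and its own promoter. Remnants of the pUC19 lac region (CAP binding site, lac promoter and operator, and fragments of the multiple cloning site and lacZα) flank the insert, which was assembled into the cloning site by Gibson cloning.

The only payload element the automated annotation recognises is a roughly 716-bp GFP-family open reading frame. It is labelled as a SiriusGFP fragment by similarity and most likely corresponds to the msfGFP tag named in the record. The unannotated stretches on either side of it, roughly 900 bp upstream and 650 bp downstream, presumably hold the FUS genomic homology arms that direct integration, although the feature table does not label them and the record does not give their lengths or boundaries. The 17-bp "chicken β-actin promoter" hit in the upstream stretch is too short to be a functional promoter and is probably a chance match. No mammalian promoter, selection cassette, guide RNA or Cas9 is annotated, so the nuclease components would have to be supplied separately, and the tagged protein would be expressed from the native FUS promoter. The associated publication concerns probing biomolecular condensate microenvironments, which fits the use of this donor to make cells expressing fluorescently tagged FUS at endogenous levels.
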