Addgene plasmid #237684: pUC19_msfGFP-FUS-repair-tempate
Purpose: For knock-in msfGFP to FUS locus
Depositing lab: Denes Hnisz. Depositing organization: Max Planck Institute for Molecular Genetics. Publication: Probing condensate microenvironments with a micropeptide killswitch. Zhang Y, Stoppelkamp I, Fernandez-Pernas P, Allram M, Charman M, Magalhaes AP, Piedavent-Salomon M, Sommer G, Sung YC, Meyer K, Grams N, Halko E, Dongre S, Meierhofer D, Malszycki M, Ilik IA, Aktas T, Kraushar ML, Vastenhouw N, Weitzman MD, Grebien F, Niskanen H, Hnisz D. Nature. 2025 Jun 4. doi: 10.1038/s41586-025-09141-5. PubMed 40468084.
Backbone
  Vector backbone: pUC19
  Vector type: CRISPR
Growth in bacteria
  Bacterial resistance: Ampicillin, 100 μg/mL
  Growth temperature: 37°C
  Growth strain: DH5alpha
  Copy number: High Copy
Gene/Insert
  Gene/Insert name: FUS
  Species: H. sapiens (human)
  Entrez Gene: FUS (a.k.a. ALS6, ETM4, FUS1, HNRNPP2, POMP75, TLS, altFUS)
  Tag / fusion protein: msfGFP (N terminal on insert)
  Cloning method: Gibson Cloning
Terms and licenses: Academic/Nonprofit Terms; Industry Terms: Not Available to Industry
How to cite: pUC19_msfGFP-FUS-repair-tempate was a gift from Denes Hnisz (Addgene plasmid # 237684 ; http://n2t.net/addgene:237684 ; RRID:Addgene_237684)
